>Addgene plasmid #212920 | pYSD083 | addgene full sequence | sequence record 421785 | Addgene NGS Result
GTAAAGAACATTTTGAGGCATTTCAGTCAGTTGCTCAATGTACCTATAACCAGACCGTTCAGCTGGATAT
TACGGCCTTTTTAAAGACCGTAAAGAAAAATAAGCACAAGTTTTATCCGGCCTTTATTCACATTCTTGCC
CGCCTGATGAATGCTCATCCGGAATTTCGTATGGCAATGAAAGACGGTGAGCTGGTGATATGGGATAGTG
TTCACCCTTGTTACACCGTTTTCCATGAGCAAACTGAAACGTTTTCATCGCTCTGGAGTGAATACCACGA
CGATTTCCGGCAGTTTCTACACATATATTCGCAAGATGTGGCGTGTTACGGTGAAAACCTGGCCTATTTC
CCTAAAGGGTTTATTGAGAATATGTTTTTCGTTTCAGCCAATCCCTGGGTGAGTTTCACCAGTTTTGATT
TAAACGTGGCCAATATGGACAACTTCTTCGCCCCCGTTTTCACCATGGGCAAATATTATACGCAAGGCGA
CAAGGTGCTGATGCCGCTGGCGATTCAGGTTCATCATGCCGTTTGTGATGGCTTCCATGTCGGCAGAATG
CTTAATGAATTACAACAGTACTGCGATGAGTGGCAGGGCGGGGCGTAATTTGATATCGAGCTCGCTTGGA
CTCCTGTTGATAGATCCAGTAATGACCTCAGAACTCCATCTGGATTTGTTCAGAACGCTCGGTTGCCGCC
GGGCGTTTTTTATTGGTCTGGTCTCAGCCACTCGAGTTATAAGAATAACATAGCAACACCAGCCAAACCT
AAAGCACCTGGAACGACGACGTTAGCACCGTTACTGTTGATGACAACGGAATGAGAAGAAGCAGAGGATG
AAACTGGGACGACTGTGGATACGGTTAGACTTGGGTTGGCTGTGGTTTGTTTGGTAGTAACACCTGTTTC
TTTGGTGGTAGTGCCCTTAGATTCGGTAACTGGGACAGAAGACTCAGGGGCTTCGCTCTTTTCAATAGTA
CATGGACAGTCAGTGATAGTCAAAGTGGTTGGTTCAGTGACGGTGTAAGTCTTACCGTTTGTGGTGAAAG
TGGTTGGTTCTGGACAGTAAGTAGTGTACTCAGTGACTACAGTGTATTCGGTGGTTGATGTGGTTGTTGG
CTTTTCAATGGTGCATGGACAGTCAGTGATAGTCAATGTGGTTGGTTCAGTGACGGTGTAAGTCTTACCG
TTTGTGGTGAAAGTGGTTGGTTCTGGACAGTAAGTAGTATATTCAGTGACTACAGTGTAGTCAGTGGTGT
AGTCAGTAGATGGGTTGTAAGGAGGAGTGGTGGTAGTGTTGCTTGGTGGCAAAGATGTAGTTGGTGGGAA
AGCTGAAGTGGTACCGTTGGTTGGAAGACCGGTGGTTGGAGCTTCAGTAGTAGTATCAGTTGGAGCTTCA
GTAGAAGTACCGTTAGTTGGAAGAGCGGTGGTTGGAGCTTCAGTAGTAGTATCAGTTGGAGCTTCAGTAG
AGGTACCGTTAGTTGGGATAGCAGTGGTTGGAGCTTCAGTAGAGGTACCGTTAGTTGGGATAGCAGTGGT
TGGAGCCTCTGTTGAGGTTTCAGTTGGTGCAGCTGTGCTGGTACCGTTGTCGGATTCTGGAGCTTCAGAA
GATGTGATAGTTACTGAGCCAGAGGAAGTGGAGATGGAAGAGGAGGAAGTGACATCGGTGGAAGAAGCAG
ATGTACTGTTGGAAAATTGAGATTGAAAATACAAATTTTCCTTAGCGTAATCTGGAACATCGTATGGGTA
TGATCCGCCACCACCAGAACCCCCTCCACCGGATTGAGACCGACTACGGTTATCCACAGAATCAGGGGAT
AACGCAGGAAAGAACATGTGAGCAAAAGGCCAGCAAAAGGCCAGGAACCGTAAAAAGGCCGCGTTGCTGG
CGTTTTTCCATAGGCTCCGCCCCCCTGACGAGCATCACAAAAATCGACGCTCAAGTCAGAGGTGGCGAAA
CCCGACAGGACTATAAAGATACCAGGCGTTTCCCCCTGGAAGCTCCCTCGTGCGCTCTCCTGTTCCGACC
CTGCCGCTTACCGGATACCTGTCCGCCTTTCTCCCTTCGGGAAGCGTGGCGCTTTCTCATAGCTCACGCT
GTAGGTATCTCAGTTCGGTGTAGGTCGTTCGCTCCAAGCTGGGCTGTGTGCACGAACCCCCCGTTCAGCC
CGACCGCTGCGCCTTATCCGGTAACTATCGTCTTGAGTCCAACCCGGTAAGACACGACTTATCGCCACTG
GCAGCAGCCACTGGTAACAGGATTAGCAGAGCGAGGTATGTAGGCGGTGCTACAGAGTTCTTGAAGTGGT
GGCCTAACTACGGCTACACTAGAAGAACAGTATTTGGTATCTGCGCTCTGCTGAAGCCAGTTACCTTCGG
AAAAAGAGTTGGTAGCTCTTGATCCGGCAAACAAACCACCGCTGGTAGCGGTGGTTTTTTTGTTTGCAAG
CAGCAGATTACGCGCAGAAAAAAAGGATCTCAAGAAGATCCTTTGATCTTTTCTACGGGGTCTGACGCTC
AGTGGAACGAAAACTCACGTTAAGGGATTTTGGTCATGATTGATCGGGCACGTAAGAGGTTCCAACTTTC
ACCATAATGAAATAAGATCACTACCGGGCGTATTTTTTGAGTTATCGAGATTTTCAGGAGCTAAGGAAGC
TAAAATGGAGAAAAAAATCACTGGATATACCACCGTTGATATATCCCAATGGCATC
Features (pLannotate 1.2.2; 6 found; start..end, strand, type, name):
    679..713     +  terminator     lambda t0 terminator: minimal transcription terminator from phage lambda (Scholtissek and Grosse, 1987)
    740..1702    -  CDS            SED1 (fragment): SED1_YEAST - Experimental evidence at protein level: Swiss-Prot protein existence level 1. Component of the cell wall. Major cell wall protein in stationary phase cells. Required to stabilize the cell wall in the absence of multiple GPI-anchored mannoproteins. From Saccharomyces cerevisiae (strain ATCC 204508 / S288c) (Baker's yeast).
   1724..1750    -  CDS            3xHA (fragment): three tandem HA epitope tags
   1895..2483    -  rep_origin     ori: high-copy-number ColE1/pMB1/pBR322/pUC origin of replication
   2567..2664    +  promoter       cat promoter: promoter of the E. coli cat gene encoding chloramphenicol acetyltransferase
   2665..605     +  CDS            cat (across the origin): CAT_ECOLX - Experimental evidence at protein level: Swiss-Prot protein existence level 1. This enzyme is an effector of chloramphenicol resistance in bacteria. From Escherichia coli. This protein is used as a marker in many commonly used cloning vectors, such as pACYC184.
