[The description below was written by a language model from this plasmid's Addgene catalogue record and pLannotate feature annotations shown in this document.]
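Description:
pYSD083 is a small (about 2.7 kb) part-storage plasmid from the yeast secretion/display (YSD) extension of the MoClo yeast toolkit (YTK). It is built on the pYTK001 part-entry backbone and holds a single reusable DNA part rather than a functional expression unit. It is maintained in E. coli through a high-copy ColE1/pUC-type origin and selected with chloramphenicol by a cat gene driven by its own cat promoter. A lambda t0 terminator lies downstream of the resistance cassette. Although the catalogue lists it as a bacterial expression vector, the feature table shows no promoter positioned to drive the insert and no yeast origin or yeast marker, which fits its role as a cloning intermediate.

The payload is the coding sequence for S. cerevisiae Sed1p, a major cell wall protein of stationary-phase cells that serves here as a surface display anchor. The annotation covers a fragment of SED1 rather than the full reading frame. Immediately upstream on the same strand is a short HA epitope sequence, detected as a partial match to a 3xHA tag, so the anchor carries an N-terminal HA tag that should allow immunodetection of the displayed fusion. The part was inserted through BsmBI sites that were destroyed during cloning, and it is formatted as a Type 4a part. In the YTK scheme this position follows the coding sequence part, so a protein of interest can be fused in frame upstream of the HA-Sed1p anchor during Golden Gate assembly with promoter, secretion signal and terminator parts. The resulting cassettes are used to tether heterologous proteins to the yeast cell wall and to compare anchors when optimising surface display.
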