Addgene plasmid #212920: pYSD083
Purpose: Encodes the HA-tagged S. cerevisiae Sed1p yeast surface display anchor protein as a Type 4a part to be used in the yeast secretion/display (YSD) extension of the MoClo yeast toolkit (YTK)
Depositing lab: Paul Young. Depositing organization: University College Cork. Publication: A Yeast Modular Cloning (MoClo) Toolkit Expansion for Optimization of Heterologous Protein Secretion and Surface Display in Saccharomyces cerevisiae. O'Riordan NM, Juric V, O'Neill SK, Roche AP, Young PW. ACS Synth Biol. 2024 Mar 14. doi: 10.1021/acssynbio.3c00743. PubMed 38483353.
Backbone
  Vector backbone: pYTK001
  Vector type: Bacterial Expression
Growth in bacteria
  Bacterial resistance: Chloramphenicol, 25 μg/mL
  Growth temperature: 37°C
  Growth strain: DH5alpha
  Copy number: High Copy
Gene/Insert
  Gene/Insert name: SED1
  Species: S. cerevisiae (budding yeast)
  Entrez Gene: SED1
  Cloning method: Restriction Enzyme; 5′ cloning site BsmBI (destroyed during cloning); 3′ cloning site BsmBI (destroyed during cloning)
Terms and licenses: Academic/Nonprofit Terms; Industry Terms: Not Available to Industry
How to cite: pYSD083 was a gift from Paul Young (Addgene plasmid # 212920 ; http://n2t.net/addgene:212920 ; RRID:Addgene_212920)
